Addgene plasmid #200139: pHHYTK127
Purpose: Type 4a part for Modular Cloning in Yeast
Depositing lab: Johannes Herrmann. Depositing organization: Rheinland-Pfälzische Technische Universität Kaiserslautern. Publication: A modular cloning (MoClo) toolkit for reliable intracellular protein targeting in the yeast Saccharomyces cerevisiae. Simakin P, Koch C, Herrmann JM. Microb Cell. 2023 Feb 28;10(4):78-87. doi: 10.15698/mic2023.04.794. eCollection 2023 Apr 3. PubMed 37009624.
Backbone
  Vector backbone: pYTK001
  Backbone manufacturer: John Dueber Lab, https://doi.org/10.1021/sb500366v
  Vector type: Bacterial Expression, Synthetic Biology
Growth in bacteria
  Bacterial resistance: Chloramphenicol, 25 μg/mL
  Growth temperature: 37°C
  Growth strain: DH5alpha
  Copy number: High Copy
Gene/Insert
  Gene/Insert name: Fox2-PTS1 (870-900)
  Species: S. cerevisiae (budding yeast)
  Insert size (bp): 97
  Cloning method: Restriction Enzyme; 5′ cloning site BsmBI (destroyed during cloning); 3′ cloning site BsmBI (destroyed during cloning)
Terms and licenses: Academic/Nonprofit Terms; Industry Terms: Not Available to Industry
How to cite: pHHYTK127 was a gift from Johannes Herrmann (Addgene plasmid # 200139 ; http://n2t.net/addgene:200139 ; RRID:Addgene_200139)
