[The description below was written by a language model from this plasmid's Addgene catalogue record and pLannotate feature annotations shown in this document.]
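Description:
pHHYTK127 is a small (about 1.8 kb) part plasmid for the yeast Modular Cloning (MoClo) system, built in the pYTK001 entry vector of the Yeast Toolkit. It is a storage and donor vector kept in E. coli rather than an expression construct in its own right. Propagation relies on a high-copy ColE1/pUC-type origin, and selection is by chloramphenicol resistance from the cat gene, which is driven by its native promoter and followed by a minimal lambda t0 terminator. The annotated features include no yeast origin, yeast marker, promoter or terminator. This fits a part plasmid, since those elements are supplied by other toolkit parts during assembly.

The payload is a 97 bp insert from Saccharomyces cerevisiae FOX2, the multifunctional hydratase-dehydrogenase-epimerase of peroxisomal fatty acid beta-oxidation. It covers residues 870–900, the C-terminal stretch carrying the protein's type 1 peroxisomal targeting signal (PTS1). The feature table detects it as a FOX2 fragment spanning the numbering origin of the circular sequence. The fragment was inserted through BsmBI sites that were destroyed during cloning, as is standard for entry into pYTK001.

It is catalogued as a Type 4a part, the position in the Yeast Toolkit scheme used for C-terminal tags placed directly after a coding sequence. In a Golden Gate assembly with promoter, coding sequence and terminator parts, it can be fused to the C-terminus of a protein of interest. As part of a toolkit for intracellular protein targeting in yeast, it is presumably meant to direct fusion proteins to peroxisomes, where a PTS1 must sit at the extreme C-terminus to function.
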