Features (pLannotate 1.2.2; 5 found; start..end, strand, type, name):
    124..158     -  terminator     lambda t0 terminator: minimal transcription terminator from phage lambda (Scholtissek and Grosse, 1987)
    232..888     -  CDS            cat: CAT_ECOLX - Experimental evidence at protein level: Swiss-Prot protein existence level 1. This enzyme is an effector of chloramphenicol resistance in bacteria. From Escherichia coli. This protein is used as a marker in many commonly used cloning vectors, such as pACYC184.
    889..986     -  promoter       cat promoter: promoter of the E. coli cat gene encoding chloramphenicol acetyltransferase
   1070..1658    +  rep_origin     ori: high-copy-number ColE1/pMB1/pBR322/pUC origin of replication
   1707..103     +  CDS            FOX2 (fragment) (across the origin): FOX2_YEAST - Experimental evidence at transcript level: Swiss-Prot protein existence level 2. Second trifunctional enzyme acting on the beta-oxidation pathway for fatty acids, possessing hydratase-dehydrogenase-epimerase activities. Converts trans-2-enoyl-CoA via D-3-hydroxyacyl-CoA to 3- ketoacyl-CoA. From Saccharomyces cerevisiae (strain ATCC 204508 / S288c) (Baker's yeast).
>Addgene plasmid #200139 | pHHYTK127 | addgene full sequence | sequence record 396582 | Addgene NGS Result
TCGGTCTCAATCCGTTGTCGTTTTTCAAACAATTGATACGACCAGAAACGTCATTGTATTGGATAACGCC
GCTGTAAAACTATCGCAGGCAAAATCTAAACTATAATGGCTGAGACCAGACCAATAAAAAACGCCCGGCG
GCAACCGAGCGTTCTGAACAAATCCAGATGGAGTTCTGAGGTCATTACTGGATCTATCAACAGGAGTCCA
AGCGAGCTCGATATCAAATTACGCCCCGCCCTGCCACTCATCGCAGTACTGTTGTAATTCATTAAGCATT
CTGCCGACATGGAAGCCATCACAAACGGCATGATGAACCTGAATCGCCAGCGGCATCAGCACCTTGTCGC
CTTGCGTATAATATTTGCCCATGGTGAAAACGGGGGCGAAGAAGTTGTCCATATTGGCCACGTTTAAATC
AAAACTGGTGAAACTCACCCAGGGATTGGCTGAAACGAAAAACATATTCTCAATAAACCCTTTAGGGAAA
TAGGCCAGGTTTTCACCGTAACACGCCACATCTTGCGAATATATGTGTAGAAACTGCCGGAAATCGTCGT
GGTATTCACTCCAGAGCGATGAAAACGTTTCAGTTTGCTCATGGAAAACGGTGTAACAAGGGTGAACACT
ATCCCATATCACCAGCTCACCGTCTTTCATTGCCATACGAAATTCCGGATGAGCATTCATCAGGCGGGCA
AGAATGTGAATAAAGGCCGGATAAAACTTGTGCTTATTTTTCTTTACGGTCTTTAAAAAGGCCGTAATAT
CCAGCTGAACGGTCTGGTTATAGGTACATTGAGCAACTGACTGAAATGCCTCAAAATGTTCTTTACGATG
CCATTGGGATATATCAACGGTGGTATATCCAGTGATTTTTTTCTCCATTTTAGCTTCCTTAGCTCCTGAA
AATCTCGATAACTCAAAAAATACGCCCGGTAGTGATCTTATTTCATTATGGTGAAAGTTGGAACCTCTTA
CGTGCCCGATCAATCATGACCAAAATCCCTTAACGTGAGTTTTCGTTCCACTGAGCGTCAGACCCCGTAG
AAAAGATCAAAGGATCTTCTTGAGATCCTTTTTTTCTGCGCGTAATCTGCTGCTTGCAAACAAAAAAACC
ACCGCTACCAGCGGTGGTTTGTTTGCCGGATCAAGAGCTACCAACTCTTTTTCCGAAGGTAACTGGCTTC
AGCAGAGCGCAGATACCAAATACTGTTCTTCTAGTGTAGCCGTAGTTAGGCCACCACTTCAAGAACTCTG
TAGCACCGCCTACATACCTCGCTCTGCTAATCCTGTTACCAGTGGCTGCTGCCAGTGGCGATAAGTCGTG
TCTTACCGGGTTGGACTCAAGACGATAGTTACCGGATAAGGCGCAGCGGTCGGGCTGAACGGGGGGTTCG
TGCACACAGCCCAGCTTGGAGCGAACGACCTACACCGAACTGAGATACCTACAGCGTGAGCTATGAGAAA
GCGCCACGCTTCCCGAAGGGAGAAAGGCGGACAGGTATCCGGTAAGCGGCAGGGTCGGAACAGGAGAGCG
CACGAGGGAGCTTCCAGGGGGAAACGCCTGGTATCTTTATAGTCCTGTCGGGTTTCGCCACCTCTGACTT
GAGCGTCGATTTTTGTGATGCTCGTCAGGGGGGCGGAGCCTATGGAAAAACGCCAGCAACGCGGCCTTTT
TACGGTTCCTGGCCTTTTGCTGGCCTTTTGCTCACATGTTCTTTCCTGCGTTATCCCCTGATTCTGTGGA
TAACCGTAG
